Addgene plasmid #26432: pLenti CMVtight Neo DEST (w770-1)
Purpose: (Empty Backbone)
Depositing lab: Eric Campeau. Depositing organization: University of Massachusetts, Worcester.
Backbone
  Vector backbone: p156RRL-sinPPT-CMV-GFP-PRE/Nhe I
  Backbone size (bp): 9185
  Vector type: Mammalian Expression, Lentiviral ; Tet-On Advanced Destination vector
  Selectable markers: Neomycin (select with G418)
Growth in bacteria
  Bacterial resistance: Chloramphenicol and Ampicillin, 25 & 100 μg/mL
  Growth temperature: 37°C
  Growth strain: ccdB Survival
  Growth instructions: DB3.1 or ccDB survival, 37oC.
  Copy number: High Copy
Gene/Insert
  Gene/Insert name: no insert
  Cloning method: Restriction Enzyme
  Sequencing primers: 5′ CMVtightFORW; 3′ WPRErev
Resource information
  A portion of this plasmid was derived from a plasmid made by: The CMVtight element was a gift from Dr. Dominic Esposito.
Terms and licenses: Academic/Nonprofit Terms; Industry Terms: Not Available to Industry
Depositor comments: Need to be transduced in a Tet-On Advanced cell line for expression of the GOI. There are a few mismatches between Addgene's sequence and Dr Campeau's sequence. The sequence differences do not affect plasmid function.
How to cite: pLenti CMVtight Neo DEST (w770-1) was a gift from Eric Campeau (Addgene plasmid # 26432 ; http://n2t.net/addgene:26432 ; RRID:Addgene_26432)
