[The description below was written by a language model from this plasmid's Addgene catalogue record and pLannotate feature annotations shown in this document.]
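Description:
pLenti CMVtight Neo DEST (w770-1) is an empty third-generation-style, self-inactivating HIV-1 lentiviral Gateway destination vector for doxycycline-inducible expression in mammalian cells, built on the p156RRL-sinPPT-CMV-GFP-PRE backbone. It is propagated in E. coli through a high-copy ColE1/pUC-type origin with ampicillin resistance. Because the Gateway cassette carries both a chloramphenicol resistance gene and the ccdB toxin gene, the unrecombined plasmid is maintained under dual ampicillin/chloramphenicol selection in a ccdB-tolerant strain. An f1 origin, an SV40 origin and remnant lac/T3/T7 elements are also annotated in the backbone. The catalogue lists a backbone size of 9185 bp, whereas the annotated depositor sequence is 9,581 nt. The depositor also notes a few sequence mismatches that do not affect function.

The viral genome is transcribed from an RSV promoter fused to a truncated 5' LTR. It includes the Ψ packaging signal with a gag fragment, the RRE, the cPPT/CTS, and a ΔU3 3' LTR followed by an SV40 polyadenylation signal. Within the transfer region, the tight TRE promoter (seven tet operators upstream of a minimal CMV promoter) sits in front of the attR1–CmR–ccdB–attR2 cassette. An LR recombination with an entry clone replaces this cassette with the gene of interest, and loss of ccdB provides counter-selection for recombinants. A WPRE downstream enhances transcript expression. A separate mouse PGK promoter drives NeoR, allowing G418 selection of transduced cells. The vector does not encode a transactivator, so target cells must already express the Tet-On Advanced transactivator for the cloned gene to be induced.
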