Features (pLannotate 1.2.2; 34 found; start..end, strand, type, name):
     27..131     +  promoter       AmpR promoter: bla
    132..992     +  CDS            AmpR: β-lactamase; bla; confers resistance to ampicillin, carbenicillin, and related antibiotics
   1163..1751    +  rep_origin     ori: high-copy-number ColE1/pMB1/pBR322/pUC origin of replication
   1934..2026    +  CDS            lacI (fragment): lac repressor; lacI; The lac repressor binds to the lac operator to inhibit transcription in E. coli. This inhibition can be relieved by adding lactose or isopropyl-β-D-thiogalactopyranoside (IPTG).
   2039..2060    +  protein_bind   CAP binding site: CAP binding activates transcription in the presence of cAMP. E. coli catabolite activator protein
   2075..2105    +  promoter       lac promoter: promoter for the E. coli lac operon
   2113..2129    +  protein_bind   lac operator: The lac repressor binds to the lac operator to inhibit transcription in E. coli. This inhibition can be relieved by adding lactose or isopropyl-β-D-thiogalactopyranoside (IPTG). lac repressor encoded by lacI
   2174..2192    +  promoter       T3 promoter: promoter for bacteriophage T3 RNA polymerase
   2220..2441    +  promoter       RSV promoter: Rous sarcoma virus enhancer/promoter
   2448..2628    +  LTR            5' LTR (truncated): truncated 5' long terminal repeat (LTR) from HIV-1
   2672..2797    +  misc_feature   HIV-1 Ψ: packaging signal of human immunodeficiency virus type 1
   2781..3144    +  CDS            HIV-1 gag (fragment): gag protein from human immunodeficiency virus 1; gag
   3239..3575    +  ncRNA          RRE: Accession: RF00036 - HIV Rev response element
   3900..4000    +  CDS            Rev (fragment): human immunodeficiency virus 1 (HIV-1) Rev protein; rev; enhances nuclear export of unspliced and incompletely spliced viral mRNAs
   4019..4136    +  misc_feature   cPPT/CTS: central polypurine tract and central termination sequence of HIV-1
   4158..4472    +  promoter       tight TRE promoter: Tet-responsive promoter PTight, consisting of seven tet operator sequences followed by the minimal CMV promoter
   4477..4503    +  misc_feature   MCS (fragment): pUC18/19 multiple cloning site
   4549..4673    +  protein_bind   attR1: mutant version of attR; recombination site for the Gateway® LR reaction LR Clonase™
   4698..4728    +  promoter       lac UV5 promoter: E. coli lac promoter with an "up" mutation
   4753..4781    +  promoter       cat promoter (fragment): promoter of the E. coli cat gene encoding chloramphenicol acetyltransferase
   4782..5441    +  CDS            CmR: chloramphenicol acetyltransferase; cat; confers resistance to chloramphenicol
   5620..5778    +  CDS            ccdA (fragment): CCDA_ECO57 - Also known as H, letA. Experimental evidence at protein level: Swiss-Prot protein existence level 1. Antitoxin component of a type II toxin-antitoxin (TA) system which inhibits the post-segregational killing (PSK) of plasmid-free cells, also referred to as a plasmid addiction system. Binds to and blocks the activity of CcdB; will also remove bound CcdB protein from the CcdB-GyrA complex by forming a CcdA-CcdB complex, a process termed rejuvenation. Functions as a transcriptional corepressor for the ccdAB operon, repression also requires CcdB (By similarity). From Escherichia coli
   5783..6085    +  CDS            ccdB: CCDB_ECOLI - Also known as G, letB, letD. Experimental evidence at protein level: Swiss-Prot protein existence level 1. Toxic component of a type II toxin-antitoxin (TA) system, functioning in plasmid maintainence. Responsible for the post- segregational killing (PSK) of plasmid-free cells, also referred to as a plasmid addiction system. Half-life of over 2 hours. Cell killing by CcdB is accompanied by filamentation, defects in chromosome and plasmid segregation, defects in cell division, formation of anucleate cells, decreased DNA synthesis and plasmid loss. Interferes with the activity of DN
   6129..6253    -  protein_bind   attR2: mutant version of attR; recombination site for the Gateway® LR reaction LR Clonase™
   6284..6872    +  misc_feature   WPRE: woodchuck hepatitis virus posttranscriptional regulatory element
   6915..7414    +  promoter       PGK promoter: mouse phosphoglycerate kinase 1 promoter
   7428..8231    +  CDS            NeoR/KanR: aminoglycoside phosphotransferase from Tn5; aph(3')-II (or nptII); confers resistance to neomycin, kanamycin, and G418 (Geneticin®)
   8252..8320    +  CDS            nef (fragment): NEF_HV1Z2 - Experimental evidence at protein level: Swiss-Prot protein existence level 1. Extracellular Nef protein targets CD4(+) T-lymphocytes for apoptosis by interacting with CXCR4 surface receptors. From Human immunodeficiency virus type 1 group M subtype D (isolate Z2/CDC-Z34) (HIV-1).
   8322..8555    +  LTR            3' LTR (ΔU3): self-inactivating 3' long terminal repeat (LTR) from HIV-1
   8627..8748    +  polyA_signal   SV40 poly(A) signal: SV40 polyadenylation signal
   8767..8902    +  rep_origin     SV40 ori: SV40 origin of replication
   8935..8953    -  promoter       T7 promoter: promoter for bacteriophage T7 RNA polymerase
   8961..9116    +  CDS            lacZα (fragment): LacZα fragment of β-galactosidase; lacZ fragment
   9124..9579    +  rep_origin     f1 ori (sequence partly withheld): f1 bacteriophage origin of replication; arrow indicates direction of (+) strand synthesis
>Addgene plasmid #26432 | pLenti CMVtight Neo DEST (w770-1) | depositor full sequence | sequence record 12475 | Author sequence
CAGGTGGCACTTTTCGGGGAAATGTGCGCGGAACCCCTATTTGTTTATTTTTCTAAATACATTCAAATAT
GTATCCGCTCATGAGACAATAACCCTGATAAATGCTTCAATAATATTGAAAAAGGAAGAGTATGAGTATT
CAACATTTCCGTGTCGCCCTTATTCCCTTTTTTGCGGCATTTTGCCTTCCTGTTTTTGCTCACCCAGAAA
CGCTGGTGAAAGTAAAAGATGCTGAAGATCAGTTGGGTGCACGAGTGGGTTACATCGAACTGGATCTCAA
CAGCGGTAAGATCCTTGAGAGTTTTCGCCCCGAAGAACGTTTTCCAATGATGAGCACTTTTAAAGTTCTG
CTATGTGGCGCGGTATTATCCCGTATTGACGCCGGGCAAGAGCAACTCGGTCGCCGCATACACTATTCTC
AGAATGACTTGGTTGAGTACTCACCAGTCACAGAAAAGCATCTTACGGATGGCATGACAGTAAGAGAATT
ATGCAGTGCTGCCATAACCATGAGTGATAACACTGCGGCCAACTTACTTCTGACAACGATCGGAGGACCG
AAGGAGCTAACCGCTTTTTTGCACAACATGGGGGATCATGTAACTCGCCTTGATCGTTGGGAACCGGAGC
TGAATGAAGCCATACCAAACGACGAGCGTGACACCACGATGCCTGTAGCAATGGCAACAACGTTGCGCAA
ACTATTAACTGGCGAACTACTTACTCTAGCTTCCCGGCAACAATTAATAGACTGGATGGAGGCGGATAAA
GTTGCAGGACCACTTCTGCGCTCGGCCCTTCCGGCTGGCTGGTTTATTGCTGATAAATCTGGAGCCGGTG
AGCGTGGGTCTCGCGGTATCATTGCAGCACTGGGGCCAGATGGTAAGCCCTCCCGTATCGTAGTTATCTA
CACGACGGGGAGTCAGGCAACTATGGATGAACGAAATAGACAGATCGCTGAGATAGGTGCCTCACTGATT
AAGCATTGGTAACTGTCAGACCAAGTTTACTCATATATACTTTAGATTGATTTAAAACTTCATTTTTAAT
TTAAAAGGATCTAGGTGAAGATCCTTTTTGATAATCTCATGACCAAAATCCCTTAACGTGAGTTTTCGTT
CCACTGAGCGTCAGACCCCGTAGAAAAGATCAAAGGATCTTCTTGAGATCCTTTTTTTCTGCGCGTAATC
TGCTGCTTGCAAACAAAAAAACCACCGCTACCAGCGGTGGTTTGTTTGCCGGATCAAGAGCTACCAACTC
TTTTTCCGAAGGTAACTGGCTTCAGCAGAGCGCAGATACCAAATACTGTCCTTCTAGTGTAGCCGTAGTT
AGGCCACCACTTCAAGAACTCTGTAGCACCGCCTACATACCTCGCTCTGCTAATCCTGTTACCAGTGGCT
GCTGCCAGTGGCGATAAGTCGTGTCTTACCGGGTTGGACTCAAGACGATAGTTACCGGATAAGGCGCAGC
GGTCGGGCTGAACGGGGGGTTCGTGCACACAGCCCAGCTTGGAGCGAACGACCTACACCGAACTGAGATA
CCTACAGCGTGAGCTATGAGAAAGCGCCACGCTTCCCGAAGGGAGAAAGGCGGACAGGTATCCGGTAAGC
GGCAGGGTCGGAACAGGAGAGCGCACGAGGGAGCTTCCAGGGGGAAACGCCTGGTATCTTTATAGTCCTG
TCGGGTTTCGCCACCTCTGACTTGAGCGTCGATTTTTGTGATGCTCGTCAGGGGGGCGGAGCCTATGGAA
AAACGCCAGCAACGCGGCCTTTTTACGGTTCCTGGCCTTTTGCTGGCCTTTTGCTCACATGTTCTTTCCT
GCGTTATCCCCTGATTCTGTGGATAACCGTATTACCGCCTTTGAGTGAGCTGATACCGCTCGCCGCAGCC
GAACGACCGAGCGCAGCGAGTCAGTGAGCGAGGAAGCGGAAGAGCGCCCAATACGCAAACCGCCTCTCCC
CGCGCGTTGGCCGATTCATTAATGCAGCTGGCACGACAGGTTTCCCGACTGGAAAGCGGGCAGTGAGCGC
AACGCAATTAATGTGAGTTAGCTCACTCATTAGGCACCCCAGGCTTTACACTTTATGCTTCCGGCTCGTA
TGTTGTGTGGAATTGTGAGCGGATAACAATTTCACACAGGAAACAGCTATGACCATGATTACGCCAAGCG
CGCAATTAACCCTCACTAAAGGGAACAAAAGCTGGAGCTGCAAGCTTAATGTAGTCTTATGCAATACTCT
TGTAGTCTTGCAACATGGTAACGATGAGTTAGCAACATGCCTTACAAGGAGAGAAAAAGCACCGTGCATG
CCGATTGGTGGAAGTAAGGTGGTACGATCGTGCCTTATTAGGAAGGCAACAGACGGGTCTGACATGGATT
GGACGAACCACTGAATTGCCGCATTGCAGAGATATTGTATTTAAGTGCCTAGCTCGATACAATAAACGGG
TCTCTCTGGTTAGACCAGATCTGAGCCTGGGAGCTCTCTGGCTAACTAGGGAACCCACTGCTTAAGCCTC
AATAAAGCTTGCCTTGAGTGCTTCAAGTAGTGTGTGCCCGTCTGTTGTGTGACTCTGGTAACTAGAGATC
CCTCAGACCCTTTTAGTCAGTGTGGAAAATCTCTAGCAGTGGCGCCCGAACAGGGACCTGAAAGCGAAAG
GGAAACCAGAGCTCTCTCGACGCAGGACTCGGCTTGCTGAAGCGCGCACGGCAAGAGGCGAGGGGCGGCG
ACTGGTGAGTACGCCAAAAATTTTGACTAGCGGAGGCTAGAAGGAGAGAGATGGGTGCGAGAGCGTCAGT
ATTAAGCGGGGGAGAATTAGATCGCGATGGGAAAAAATTCGGTTAAGGCCAGGGGGAAAGAAAAAATATA
AATTAAAACATATAGTATGGGCAAGCAGGGAGCTAGAACGATTCGCAGTTAATCCTGGCCTGTTAGAAAC
ATCAGAAGGCTGTAGACAAATACTGGGACAGCTACAACCATCCCTTCAGACAGGATCAGAAGAACTTAGA
TCATTATATAATACAGTAGCAACCCTCTATTGTGTGCATCAAAGGATAGAGATAAAAGACACCAAGGAAG
CTTTAGACAAGATAGAGGAAGAGCAAAACAAAAGTAAGACCACCGCACAGCAAGCGGCCGCTGATCTTCA
GACCTGGAGGAGGAGATATGAGGGACAATTGGAGAAGTGAATTATATAAATATAAAGTAGTAAAAATTGA
ACCATTAGGAGTAGCACCCACCAAGGCAAAGAGAAGAGTGGTGCAGAGAGAAAAAAGAGCAGTGGGAATA
GGAGCTTTGTTCCTTGGGTTCTTGGGAGCAGCAGGAAGCACTATGGGCGCAGCCTCAATGACGCTGACGG
TACAGGCCAGACAATTATTGTCTGGTATAGTGCAGCAGCAGAACAATTTGCTGAGGGCTATTGAGGCGCA
ACAGCATCTGTTGCAACTCACAGTCTGGGGCATCAAGCAGCTCCAGGCAAGAATCCTGGCTGTGGAAAGA
TACCTAAAGGATCAACAGCTCCTGGGGATTTGGGGTTGCTCTGGAAAACTCATTTGCACCACTGCTGTGC
CTTGGAATGCTAGTTGGAGTAATAAATCTCTGGAACAGATTTGGAATCACACGACCTGGATGGAGTGGGA
CAGAGAAATTAACAATTACACAAGCTTAATACACTCCTTAATTGAAGAATCGCAAAACCAGCAAGAAAAG
AATGAACAAGAATTATTGGAATTAGATAAATGGGCAAGTTTGTGGAATTGGTTTAACATAACAAATTGGC
TGTGGTATATAAAATTATTCATAATGATAGTAGGAGGCTTGGTAGGTTTAAGAATAGTTTTTGCTGTACT
TTCTATAGTGAATAGAGTTAGGCAGGGATATTCACCATTATCGTTTCAGACCCACCTCCCAACCCCGAGG
GGACCCGACAGGCCCGAAGGAATAGAAGAAGAAGGTGGAGAGAGAGACAGAGACAGATCCATTCGATTAG
TGAACGGATCTCGACGGTATCGGTTAACTTTTAAAAGAAAAGGGGGGATTGGGGGGTACAGTGCAGGGGA
AAGAATAGTAGACATAATAGCAACAGACATACAAACTAAAGAATTACAAAAACAAATTACAAAAATTCAA
AATTTTATCGATCACGAGACTAGCCTCGAGTTTACTCCCTATCAGTGATAGAGAACGTATGTCGAGTTTA
CTCCCTATCAGTGATAGAGAACGATGTCGAGTTTACTCCCTATCAGTGATAGAGAACGTATGTCGAGTTT
ACTCCCTATCAGTGATAGAGAACGTATGTCGAGTTTACTCCCTATCAGTGATAGAGAACGTATGTCGAGT
TTATCCCTATCAGTGATAGAGAACGTATGTCGAGTTTACTCCCTATCAGTGATAGAGAACGTATGTCGAG
GTAGGCGTGTACGGTGGGAGGCCTATATAAGCAGAGCTCGTTTAGTGAACCGTCAGATCGCCTGGAGAAT
TCGAGCTCGGTACCCGGGGATCCACCGGTCGTCGACTAGTCCAGTGTGGTGGAATTCTGCAGATATCAAC
AAGTTTGTACAAAAAAGCTGAACGAGAAACGTAAAATGATATAAATATCAATATATTAAATTAGATTTTG
CATAAAAAACAGACTACATAATACTGTAAAACACAACATATCCAGTCACTATGGCGGCCGCATTAGGCAC
CCCAGGCTTTACACTTTATGCTTCCGGCTCGTATAATGTGTGGATTTTGAGTTAGGATCCGGCGAGATTT
TCAGGAGCTAAGGAAGCTAAAATGGAGAAAAAAATCACTGGATATACCACCGTTGATATATCCCAATGGC
ATCGTAAAGAACATTTTGAGGCATTTCAGTCAGTTGCTCAATGTACCTATAACCAGACCGTTCAGCTGGA
TATTACGGCCTTTTTAAAGACCGTAAAGAAAAATAAGCACAAGTTTTATCCGGCCTTTATTCACATTCTT
GCCCGCCTGATGAATGCTCATCCGGAATTCCGTATGGCAATGAAAGACGGTGAGCTGGTGATATGGGATA
GTGTTCACCCTTGTTACACCGTTTTCCATGAGCAAACTGAAACGTTTTCATCGCTCTGGAGTGAATACCA
CGACGATTTCCGGCAGTTTCTACACATATATTCGCAAGATGTGGCGTGTTACGGTGAAAACCTGGCCTAT
TTCCCTAAAGGGTTTATTGAGAATATGTTTTTCGTCTCAGCCAATCCCTGGGTGAGTTTCACCAGTTTTG
ATTTAAACGTGGCCAATATGGACAACTTCTTCGCCCCCGTTTTCACCATGGGCAAATATTATACGCAAGG
CGACAAGGTGCTGATGCCGCTGGCGATTCAGGTTCATCATGCCGTCTGTGATGGCTTCCATGTCGGCAGA
ATGCTTAATGAATTACAACAGTACTGCGATGAGTGGCAGGGCGGGGCGTAAAGATCTGGATCCGGCTTAC
TAAAAGCCAGATAACAGTATGCGTATTTGCGCGCTGATTTTTGCGGTATAAGAATATATACTGATATGTA
TACCCGAAGTATGTCAAAAAGAGGTGTGCTATGAAGCAGCGTATTACAGTGACAGTTGACAGCGACAGCT
ATCAGTTGCTCAAGGCATATATGATGTCAATATCTCCGGTCTGGTAAGCACAACCATGCAGAATGAAGCC
CGTCGTCTGCGTGCCGAACGCTGGAAAGCGGAAAATCAGGAAGGGATGGCTGAGGTCGCCCGGTTTATTG
AAATGAACGGCTCTTTTGCTGACGAGAACAGGGACTGGTGAAATGCAGTTTAAGGTTTACACCTATAAAA
GAGAGAGCCGTTATCGTCTGTTTGTGGATGTACAGAGTGATATTATTGACACGCCCGGGCGACGGATGGT
GATCCCCCTGGCCAGTGCACGTCTGCTGTCAGATAAAGTCTCCCGTGAACTTTACCCGGTGGTGCATATC
GGGGATGAAAGCTGGCGCATGATGACCACCGATATGGCCAGTGTGCCGGTCTCCGTTATCGGGGAAGAAG
TGGCTGATCTCAGCCACCGCGAAAATGACATCAAAAACGCCATTAACCTGATGTTCTGGGGAATATAAAT
GTCAGGCTCCGTTATACACAGCCAGTCTGCAGGTCGACCATAGTGACTGGATATGTTGTGTTTTACAGTA
TTATGTAGTCTGTTTTTTATGCAAAATCTAATTTAATATATTGATATTTATATCATTTTACGTTTCTCGT
TCAGCTTTCTTGTACAAAGTGGTTGATATCCAGCACAGTGGCGGCCGCTCGACAATCAACCTCTGGATTA
CAAAATTTGTGAAAGATTGACTGGTATTCTTAACTATGTTGCTCCTTTTACGCTATGTGGATACGCTGCT
TTAATGCCTTTGTATCATGCTATTGCTTCCCGTATGGCTTTCATTTTCTCCTCCTTGTATAAATCCTGGT
TGCTGTCTCTTTATGAGGAGTTGTGGCCCGTTGTCAGGCAACGTGGCGTGGTGTGCACTGTGTTTGCTGA
CGCAACCCCCACTGGTTGGGGCATTGCCACCACCTGTCAGCTCCTTTCCGGGACTTTCGCTTTCCCCCTC
CCTATTGCCACGGCGGAACTCATCGCCGCCTGCCTTGCCCGCTGCTGGACAGGGGCTCGGCTGTTGGGCA
CTGACAATTCCGTGGTGTTGTCGGGGAAGCTGACGTCCTTTCCATGGCTGCTCGCCTGTGTTGCCACCTG
GATTCTGCGCGGGACGTCCTTCTGCTACGTCCCTTCGGCCCTCAATCCAGCGGACCTTCCTTCCCGCGGC
CTGCTGCCGGCTCTGCGGCCTCTTCCGCGTCTTCGCCTTCGCCCTCAGACGAGTCGGATCTCCCTTTGGG
CCGCCTCCCCGCCTGGAATTCTGCAGATATCCGGACTAGTGATCTAATTCTACCGGGTAGGGGAGGCGCT
TTTCCCAAGGCAGTCTGGAGCATGCGCTTTAGCAGCCCCGCTGGGCACTTGGCGCTACACAAGTGGCCTC
TGGCCTCGCACACATTCCACATCCACCGGTAGGCGCCAACCGGCTCCGTTCTTTGGTGGCCCCTTCGCGC
CACCTTCTACTCCTCCCCTAGTCAGGAAGTTCCCCCCCGCCCCGCAGCTCGCGTCGTGCAGGACGTGACA
AATGGAAGTAGCACGTCTCACTAGTCTCGTGCAGATGGACAGCACCGCTGAGCAATGGAAGCGGGTAGGC
CTTTGGGGCAGCGGCCAATAGCAGCTTTGCTCCTTCGCTTTCTGGGCTCAGAGGCTGGGAAGGGGTGGGT
CCGGGGGCGGGCTCAGGGGCGGGCTCAGGGGCGGGGCGGGCGCCCGAAGGTCCTCCGGAGGCCCGGCATT
CTGCACGCTTCAAAAGCGCACGTCTGCCGCGCTGTTCTCCTCTTCCTCATCTCCGGGCCTTTCGACCTGC
AGCCAATATGGGATCGGCCATTGAACAAGATGGATTGCACGCAGGTTCTCCGGCCGCTTGGGTGGAGAGG
CTATTCGGCTATGACTGGGCACAACAGACAATCGGCTGCTCTGATGCCGCCGTGTTCCGGCTGTCAGCGC
AGGGGCGCCCGGTTCTTTTTGTCAAGACCGACCTGTCCGGTGCCCTGAATGAACTGCAGGACGAGGCAGC
GCGGCTATCGTGGCTGGCCACGACGGGCGTTCCTTGCGCAGCTGTGCTCGACGTTGTCACTGAAGCGGGA
AGGGACTGGCTGCTATTGGGCGAAGTGCCGGGGCAGGATCTCCTGTCATCTCACCTTGCTCCTGCCGAGA
AAGTATCCATCATGGCTGATGCAATGCGGCGGCTGCATACGCTTGATCCGGCTACCTGCCCATTCGACCA
CCAAGCGAAACATCGCATCGAGCGAGCACGTACTCGGATGGAAGCCGGTCTTGTCGATCAGGATGATCTG
GACGAAGAGCATCAGGGGCTCGCGCCAGCCGAACTGTTCGCCAGGCTCAAGGCGCGCATGCCCGACGGCG
AGGATCTCGTCGTGACCCATGGCGATGCCTGCTTGCCGAATATCATGGTGGAAAATGGCCGCTTTTCTGG
ATTCATCGACTGTGGCCGGCTGGGTGTGGCGGACCGCTATCAGGACATAGCGTTGGCTACCCGTGATATT
GCTGAAGAGCTTGGCGGCGAATGGGCTGACCGCTTCCTCGTGCTTTACGGTATCGCCGCTCCCGATTCGC
AGCGCATCGCCTTCTATCGCCTTCTTGACGAGTTCTTCTGAGGGGATCCGTCGAGGGCCCGGTACCTTTA
AGACCAATGACTTACAAGGCAGCTGTAGATCTTAGCCACTTTTTAAAAGAAAAGGGGGGACTGGAAGGGC
TAGCTCACTCCCAACGAAGACAAGATCTGCTTTTTGCTTGTACTGGGTCTCTCTGGTTAGACCAGATCTG
AGCCTGGGAGCTCTCTGGCTGCCTAGGGAACCCACTGCTTAAGCCTCAATAAAGCTTGCCTTGAGTGCTT
CAAGTAGTGTGTGCCCGTCTGTTGTGTGACTCTGGTAACTAGAGATCCCTCAGACCCTTTTAGTCAGTGT
GGAAAATCTCTAGCAGTAGTAGTTCATGTCATCTTATTATTCAGTATTTATAACTTGCAAAGAAATGAAT
ATCAGAGAGTGAGAGGAACTTGTTTATTGCAGCTTATAATGGTTACAAATAAAGCAATAGCATCACAAAT
TTCACAAATAAAGCATTTTTTTCACTGCATTCTAGTTGTGGTTTGTCCAAACTCATCAATGTATCTTATC
ATGTCTGGCTCTAGCTATCCCGCCCCTAACTCCGCCCAGTTCCGCCCATTCTCCGCCCCATGGCTGACTA
ATTTTTTTTATTTATGCAGAGGCCGAGGCCGCCTCGGCCTCTGAGCTATTCCAGAAGTAGTGAGGAGGCT
TTTTTGGAGGCCTAGGCTTTTGCGTCGAGACGTACCCAATTCGCCCTATAGTGAGTCGTATTACGCGCGC
TCACTGGCCGTCGTTTTACAACGTCGTGACTGGGAAAACCCTGGCGTTACCCAACTTAATCGCCTTGCAG
CACATCCCCCTTTCGCCAGCTGGCGTAATAGCGAAGAGGCCCGCACCGATCGCCCTTCCCAACAGTTGCG
CAGCCTGAATGGCGAATGGCGCG
[124 nt withheld, positions 9124-9247]
C
[91 nt withheld, positions 9249-9339]
A
[49 nt withheld, positions 9341-9389]
CCTTTGACGTTGGAGTCCACGTTCTTT
[37 nt withheld, positions 9417-9453]
ACCCTATCTCGGTCTATTCTTTTGATTTATAAGGGATTTTGCCGATTTCGGCCTATTGGTTAAAAAATGA
GCTGATTTAACAAAAATTTAACGCGAATTTTAACAAAATATTAACGTTTACAATTTCC
