>Addgene plasmid #26432 | pLenti CMVtight Neo DEST (w770-1) | addgene partial sequence | sequence record 75508 | LNCX 5'-AGCTCGTTTAGTGAACCGTCAGATC-3'
TGTACAAAAAAGCTGAACGAGAAACGTAAAATGATATAAATATCAATATATTAAATTAGATTTTGCATAA
AAAACAGACTACATAATACTGTAAAACACAACATATCCAGTCACTATGGCGGCCGCATTAGGCACCCCAG
GCTTTACACTTTATGCTTCCGGCTCGTATAATGTGTGGATTTTGAGTTAGGATCCGTCGAGATTTTCAGG
AGCTAAGGAAGCTAAAATGGAGAAAAAAATCACTGGATATACCACCGTTGATATATCCCAATGGCATCGT
AAAGAACATTTTGAGGCATTTCAGTCAGTTGCTCAATGTACCTATAACCAGACCGTTCAGCTGGATATTA
CGGCCTTTTTAAAGACCGTAAAGAAAAATAAGCACAAGTTTTATCCGGCCTTTATTCACATTCTTGCCCG
CCTGATGAATGCTCATCCGGAATTCCGTATGGCAATGAAAGACGGTGAGCTGGTGATATGGGATAGTGTT
CACCCTTGTTACACCGTTTTCCATGAGCAAACTGAAACGTTTTCATCGCTCTGGAGTGAATACCACGACG
ATTTCCGGCAGTTTCTACACATATATTCGCAAGATGTGGCGTGTTACGGTGAAAACCTGGCCTATTTCCC
TAAAGGGTTTATTGAGAATATGTTTTTCGTCTCAGCCAATCCCTGGGTGAGTTTCACCAGTTTTGATTTA
AACGTGGCCAATATGGACAACTTCTTCGCC
