>Addgene plasmid #26432 | pLenti CMVtight Neo DEST (w770-1) | addgene partial sequence | sequence record 75511 | ccdb-fwd 5'-GCATGATGACCACCGATATG-3'
CCACCGCGAAAATGACATCAAAAACGCCATTAACCTGATGTTCTGGGGAATATAAATGTCAGGCTCCCTT
ATACACAGCCAGTCTGCAGGTCGACCATAGTGACTGGATATGTTGTGTTTTACAGTATTATGTATTCTGT
TTTTTATGCAAAATCTAATTTAATATATTGATATTTATATCATTTTACGTTTCTCGTTCAGCTTTCTTGT
ACAAAGTGGTTGATATCCAGCACAGTGGCGGCCGCTCGACAATCAACCTCTGGATTACAAAATTTGTGAA
AGATTGACTGGTATTCTTAACTATGTTGCTCCTTTTACGCTATGTGGATACGCTGCTTTAATGCCTTTGT
ATCATGCTATTGCTTCCCGTATGGCTTTCATTTTCTCCTCCTTGTATAAATCCTGGTTGCTGTCTCTTTA
TGAGGAGTTGTGGCCCGTTGTCAGGCAACG
