>Addgene plasmid #26432 | pLenti CMVtight Neo DEST (w770-1) | addgene partial sequence | sequence record 75512 | CAT-R 5'-GCAACTGACTGAAATGCCTC-3'
GGTATATCCAGTGATTTTTTTCTCCATTTTAGCTTCCTTAGCTCCTGAAAATCTCGACGGATCCTAACTC
AAAATCCACACATTATACGAGCCGGAAGCATAAAGTGTAAAGCCTGGGGTGCCTAATGCGGCCGCCATAG
TGACTGGATATGTTGTGTTTTACAGTATTATGTATTCTGTTTTTTATGCAAAATCTAATTTAATATATTG
ATAT
