>Addgene plasmid #26432 | pLenti CMVtight Neo DEST (w770-1) | addgene partial sequence | sequence record 75513 | mPGK_F
GCACGCAGGTTCTCCGGCCGCTTGGGTGGAGAGGCTATTCGGCTATGACTGGGCACAACAGACAATCGGC
TGCTCTGATGCCGCCGTGTTCCGGCTGTCAGCGCAGGGGCGCCCGGTTCTTTTTGTCAAGACCGACCTGT
CCGGTGCCCTGAATGAACTGCAGGACGAGGCAGCGCGGCTATCGTGGCTGGCCACGACGGGCGTTCCTTG
CGCAGCTGTGCTCGACGTTGTCACTGAAGCGGGAAGGGACTGGCTGCTATTGGGCGAAGTGCCGGGGCAG
GATCTCCTGTCATCTCACCTTGCTCCTGCCGAGAAAGTATCCATCATGGCTGATGCAATGCGGCGGCTGC
ATACGCTTGATCCGGCTACCTGCCCATTCGACCACCAAGCGAAACATCGCATCGAGCGAGCACGTACTCG
GATGGAAGCCGGTCTTGTCGATCAGGATGATCTGGACGAAGAGCATCAGGGGCTCGCGCCAGCCGAACTG
TTCGCCAGGCTCAAGGCGCGCATGCCCGACGGCGAGGATCTCGTCGTGACCCATGGCGATGCCTGCTTGC
CGAATATCATGGTGGAAAATGGCCGCTTTTCTGGATTCATCGACTGTGGCCGGCTGGGTGTGGCGGACCG
CTATCAGGACATAGCGTTGGCTACCCGTGATA
